>Addgene plasmid #169003 | pCS2-LAMP1-EGFP | addgene full sequence | sequence record 331253 | Addgene NGS Result
CGCCATTCTGCCTGGGGACGTCGGAGCAAGCTTGATTTAGGTGACACTATAGAATACAAGCTACTTGTTC
TTTTTGCAGGATCTCGAGCTCAAGCTTCGAATTCTGCAGTCGACGGTACCGCGGGCCCGGGATCCACCAT
GGCGGCCCCGGGCGCCCGGCGGCCGCTGCTCCTGTTGCTGCTGGCAGGCCTTGCACACAGCGCCCCAGCA
CTGTTCGAGGTGAAAGACAACAACGGCACAGCGTGTATAATGGCCAGCTTCTCTGCCTCCTTTCTGACCA
CCTATGATGCTGGACATGTTTCTAAGGTCTCGAATATGACCCTGCCAGCCTCTGCAGAAGTCCTGAAGAA
TAGCAGCTCTTGTGGTGAAAAGAATGCTTCTGAGCCCACCCTCGCAATCACCTTTGGAGAAGGATATTTA
CTGAAACTCACCTTCACAAAAAACACAACACGTTACAGTGTCCAGCACATGTATTTCACATATAACCTGT
CAGACACACAATTCTTTCCCAATGCCAGCTCCAAAGGGCCCGACACTGTGGATTCCACAACTGACATCAA
GGCAGACATCAACAAAACATACCGATGTGTCAGCGACATCAGGGTCTACATGAAGAATGTGACCATTGTG
CTCTGGGACGCTACTATCCAGGCCTACCTGCCGAGTAGCAACTTCAGCAAGGAAGAGACACGCTGCCCAC
AGGATCAACCTTCCCCAACTACTGGGCCACCCAGCCCCTCACCACCACTTGTGCCCACAAACCCCAGTGT
GTCCAAGTACAATGTGACTGGTGACAATGGAACCTGCCTGCTGGCCTCTATGGCACTGCAACTCAACATC
ACCTACATGAAGAAGGACAACACGACTGTGACCAGAGCATTCAACATCAACCCAAGTGACAAATATAGTG
GGACTTGCGGTGCCCAGTTGGTGACCCTGAAGGTGGGGAACAAGAGCAGAGTCCTGGAGCTGCAGTTTGG
GATGAATGCCACTTCTAGCCTGTTTTTCCTGCAAGGAGTTCAGTTGAACATGACTCTTCCTGATGCCATA
GAGCCCACGTTCAGCACCTCCAACTATTCCCTGAAAGCTCTTCAGGCCAGTGTCGGCAACTCATACAAGT
GCAACAGTGAGGAGCACATCTTTGTCAGCAAGGCGCTCGCCCTCAATGTCTTCAGCGTGCAAGTCCAGGC
TTTCAGGGTAGAAAGTGACAGGTTTGGGTCTGTGGAAGAGTGTGTACAGGACGGTAACAACATGCTGATC
CCCATTGCTGTGGGCGGGGCCCTGGCAGGGCTGGTCCTCATCGTCCTCATCGCCTACCTCATCGGCAGGA
AGAGGAGTCACGCGGGCTATCAGACCATCGGGGATCCACCGGTCGCCACCATGGTGAGCAAGGGCGAGGA
GCTGTTCACCGGGGTGGTGCCCATCCTGGTCGAGCTGGACGGCGACGTAAACGGCCACAAGTTCAGCGTG
TCCGGCGAGGGCGAGGGCGATGCCACCTACGGCAAGCTGACCCTGAAGTTCATCTGCACCACCGGCAAGC
TGCCCGTGCCCTGGCCCACCCTCGTGACCACCCTGACCTACGGCGTGCAGTGCTTCAGCCGCTACCCCGA
CCACATGAAGCAGCACGACTTCTTCAAGTCCGCCATGCCCGAAGGCTACGTCCAGGAGCGCACCATCTTC
TTCAAGGACGACGGCAACTACAAGACCCGCGCCGAGGTGAAGTTCGAGGGCGACACCCTGGTGAACCGCA
TCGAGCTGAAGGGCATCGACTTCAAGGAGGACGGCAACATCCTGGGGCACAAGCTGGAGTACAACTACAA
CAGCCACAACGTCTATATCATGGCCGACAAGCAGAAGAACGGCATCAAGGTGAACTTCAAGATCCGCCAC
AACATCGAGGACGGCAGCGTGCAGCTCGCCGACCACTACCAGCAGAACACCCCCATCGGCGACGGCCCCG
TGCTGCTGCCCGACAACCACTACCTGAGCACCCAGTCCGCCCTGAGCAAAGACCCCAACGAGAAGCGCGA
TCACATGGTCCTGCTGGAGTTCGTGACCGCCGCCGGGATCACTCTCGGCATGGACGAGCTGTACAAGTAA
CTCGAGCCTCTAGAACTATAGTGAGTCGTATTACGTAGATCCAGACATGATAAGATACATTGATGAGTTT
GGACAAACCACAACTAGAATGCAGTGAAAAAAATGCTTTATTTGTGAAATTTGTGATGCTATTGCTTTAT
TTGTAACCATTATAAGCTGCAATAAACAAGTTAACAACAACAATTGCATTCATTTTATGTTTCAGGTTCA
GGGGGAGGTGTGGGAGGTTTTTTAATTCGCGGCCGCGGCGCCAATGCATTGGGCCCGGTACCCAGCTTTT
GTTCCCTTTAGTGAGGGTTAATTGCGCGCTTGGCGTAATCATGGTCATAGCTGTTTCCTGTGTGAAATTG
TTATCCGCTCACAATTCCACACAACATACGAGCCGGGAGCATAAAGTGTAAAGCCTGGGGTGCCTAATGA
GTGAGCTAACTCACATTAATTGCGTTGCGCTCACTGCCCGCTTTCCAGTCGGGAAACCTGTCGTGCCAGC
TGCATTAATGAATCGGCCAACGCGCGGGGAGAGGCGGTTTGCGTATTGGGCGCTCTTCCGCTTCCTCGCT
CACTGACTCGCTGCGCTCGGTCGTTCGGCTGCGGCGAGCGGTATCAGCTCACTCAAAGGCGGTAATACGG
TTATCCACAGAATCAGGGGATAACGCAGGAAAGAACATGTGAGCAAAAGGCCAGCAAAAGGCCAGGAACC
GTAAAAAGGCCGCGTTGCTGGCGTTTTTCCATAGGCTCCGCCCCCCTGACGAGCATCACAAAAATCGACG
CTCAAGTCAGAGGTGGCGAAACCCGACAGGACTATAAAGATACCAGGCGTTTCCCCCTGGAAGCTCCCTC
GTGCGCTCTCCTGTTCCGACCCTGCCGCTTACCGGATACCTGTCCGCCTTTCTCCCTTCGGGAAGCGTGG
CGCTTTCTCATAGCTCACGCTGTAGGTATCTCAGTTCGGTGTAGGTCGTTCGCTCCAAGCTGGGCTGTGT
GCACGAACCCCCCGTTCAGCCCGACCGCTGCGCCTTATCCGGTAACTATCGTCTTGAGTCCAACCCGGTA
AGACACGACTTATCGCCACTGGCAGCAGCCACTGGTAACAGGATTAGCAGAGCGAGGTATGTAGGCGGTG
CTACAGAGTTCTTGAAGTGGTGGCCTAACTACGGCTACACTAGAAGAACAGTATTTGGTATCTGCGCTCT
GCTGAAGCCAGTTACCTTCGGAAAAAGAGTTGGTAGCTCTTGATCCGGCAAACAAACCACCGCTGGTAGC
GGTGGTTTTTTTGTTTGCAAGCAGCAGATTACGCGCAGAAAAAAAGGATCTCAAGAAGATCCTTTGATCT
TTTCTACGGGGTCTGACGCTCAGTGGAACGAAAACTCACGTTAAGGGATTTTGGTCATGAGATTATCAAA
AAGGATCTTCACCTAGATCCTTTTAAATTAAAAATGAAGTTTTAAATCAATCTAAAGTATATATGAGTAA
ACTTGGTCTGACAGTTACCAATGCTTAATCAGTGAGGCACCTATCTCAGCGATCTGTCTATTTCGTTCAT
CCATAGTTGCCTGACTCCCCGTCGTGTAGATAACTACGATACGGGAGGGCTTACCATCTGGCCCCAGTGC
TGCAATGATACCGCGAGACCCACGCTCACCGGCTCCAGATTTATCAGCAATAAACCAGCCAGCCGGAAGG
GCCGAGCGCAGAAGTGGTCCTGCAACTTTATCCGCCTCCATCCAGTCTATTAATTGTTGCCGGGAAGCTA
GAGTAAGTAGTTCGCCAGTTAATAGTTTGCGCAACGTTGTTGCCATTGCTACAGGCATCGTGGTGTCACG
CTCGTCGTTTGGTATGGCTTCATTCAGCTCCGGTTCCCAACGATCAAGGCGAGTTACATGATCCCCCATG
TTGTGCAAAAAAGCGGTTAGCTCCTTCGGTCCTCCGATCGTTGTCAGAAGTAAGTTGGCCGCAGTGTTAT
CACTCATGGTTATGGCAGCACTGCATAATTCTCTTACTGTCATGCCATCCGTAAGATGCTTTTCTGTGAC
TGGTGAGTACTCAACCAAGTCATTCTGAGAATAGTGTATGCGGCGACCGAGTTGCTCTTGCCCGGCGTCA
ATACGGGATAATACCGCGCCACATAGCAGAACTTTAAAAGTGCTCATCATTGGAAAACGTTCTTCGGGGC
GAAAACTCTCAAGGATCTTACCGCTGTTGAGATCCAGTTCGATGTAACCCACTCGTGCACCCAACTGATC
TTCAGCATCTTTTACTTTCACCAGCGTTTCTGGGTGAGCAAAAACAGGAAGGCAAAATGCCGCAAAAAAG
GGAATAAGGGCGACACGGAAATGTTGAATACTCATACTCTTCCTTTTTCAATATTATTGAAGCATTTATC
AGGGTTATTGTCTCATGAGCGGATACATATTTGAATGTATTTAGAAAAATAAACAAATAGGGGTTCCGCG
CACATTTCCCCGAAAAGTGCCACCTAAATTGTAAGCGTTAATATTTTGTTAAAATTCGCGTTAAATTTTT
GTTAAATCAGCTCATTTTTTAACCAATAGGCCGAAATCGGCAAAATCCCTTATAAATCAAAAGAATAGAC
CGAGATAGGGT
[37 nt withheld, positions 4702-4738]
AAAGAACGTGGACTCCAACGTCAAAGG
[49 nt withheld, positions 4766-4814]
T
[91 nt withheld, positions 4816-4906]
G
[124 nt withheld, positions 4908-5031]
CCCATTCGCCATTCAGGCTGCGCAACTGTTGGGAAGGGCGATCGGTGCGGGCCTCTTCGCTATTACGCCA
GTCGACCGCCAATTCAATATGGCGTATATGGACTCATGCCAATTCAATATGGTGGATCTGGACCTGTGCC
AATTCAATATGGCGTATATGGACTCGTGCCAATTCAATATGGTGGATCTGGACCCCAGCCAATTCAATAT
GGCGGACTTGGCACCATGCCAATTCAATATGGCGGACCTGGCACTGTGCCAACTGGGGAGGGGTCTACTT
GGCACGGTGCCAAGTTTGAGGAGGGGTCTTGGCCCTGTGCCAAGTCCGCCATATTGAATTGGCATGGTGC
CAATAATGGCGGCCATATTGGCTATATGCCAGGATCAATATATAGGCAATATCCAATATGGCCCTATGCC
AATATGGCTATTGGCCAGGTTCAATACTATGTATTGGCCCTATGCCATATAGTATTCCATATATGGGTTT
TCCTATTGACGTAGATAGCCCCTCCCAATGGGCGGTCCCATATACCATATATGGGGCTTCCTAATACCGC
CCATAGCCACTCCCCCATTGACGTCAATGGTCTCTATATATGGTCTTTCCTATTGACGTCATATGGGCGG
TCCTATTGACGTATATGGCGCCTCCCCCATTGACGTCAATTACGGTAAATGGCCCGCCTGGCTCAATGCC
CATTGACGTCAATAGGACCACCCACCATTGACGTCAATGGGATGGCTCATTGCCCATTCATATCCGTTCT
CACGCCCCCTATTGACGTCAATGACGGTAAATGGCCCACTTGGCAGTACATCAATATCTATTAATAGTAA
CTTGGCAAGTACATTACTATTGGAAGTACGCCAGGGTACATTGGCAGTACTCCCATTGACGTCAATGGCG
GTAAATGGCCCGCGATGGCTGCCAAGTACATCCCCATTGACGTCAATGGGGAGGGGCAATGACGCAAATG
GGCGTTCCATTGACGTAAATGGGCGGTAGGCGTGCCTAATGGGAGGTCTATATAAGCAATGCTCGTTTAG
GGAAC
Features (pLannotate 1.2.2; 17 found; start..end, strand, type, name):
     35..53      +  promoter       SP6 promoter: promoter for bacteriophage SP6 RNA polymerase
     83..135     +  misc_feature   MCS: multiple cloning site
    139..1359    +  CDS            Lamp1: LAMP1_RAT - Also known as Lamp-1. Experimental evidence at protein level: Swiss-Prot protein existence level 1. Presents carbohydrate ligands to selectins. Also implicated in tumor cell metastasis. From Rattus norvegicus (Rat).
   1381..2100    +  CDS            EGFP: the original enhanced GFP (Yang et al., 1996) mammalian codon-optimized
   2116..2133    -  promoter       T7 promoter (fragment): promoter for bacteriophage T7 RNA polymerase
   2138..2272    -  polyA_signal   SV40 poly(A) signal: SV40 polyadenylation signal
   2385..2403    -  promoter       T3 promoter: promoter for bacteriophage T3 RNA polymerase
   2448..2464    -  protein_bind   lac operator: The lac repressor binds to the lac operator to inhibit transcription in E. coli. This inhibition can be relieved by adding lactose or isopropyl-β-D-thiogalactopyranoside (IPTG). lac repressor encoded by lacI
   2472..2502    -  promoter       lac promoter: promoter for the E. coli lac operon
   2517..2538    -  protein_bind   CAP binding site: CAP binding activates transcription in the presence of cAMP. E. coli catabolite activator protein
   2551..2643    -  CDS            lacI (fragment): lac repressor; lacI; The lac repressor binds to the lac operator to inhibit transcription in E. coli. This inhibition can be relieved by adding lactose or isopropyl-β-D-thiogalactopyranoside (IPTG).
   2826..3414    -  rep_origin     ori: high-copy-number ColE1/pMB1/pBR322/pUC origin of replication
   3585..4445    -  CDS            AmpR: β-lactamase; bla; confers resistance to ampicillin, carbenicillin, and related antibiotics
   4446..4550    -  promoter       AmpR promoter: bla
   4603..5031    -  rep_origin     f1 ori (sequence partly withheld): f1 bacteriophage origin of replication; arrow indicates direction of (+) strand synthesis
   5036..5102    -  CDS            lacZα (fragment): LacZα fragment of β-galactosidase; lacZ fragment
   5109..6086    +  promoter       CMV IE94 promoter: enhancer/promoter region of simian cytomegalovirus major immediate early transcription unit IE94
