[The description below was written by a language model from this plasmid's Addgene catalogue record and pLannotate feature annotations shown in this document.]
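Description:
pCS2-LAMP1-EGFP is a pCS2-based expression plasmid of about 6.1 kb that carries rat (Rattus norvegicus) LAMP1 fused at its C terminus to EGFP, deposited for expressing this fusion in zebrafish. It is maintained in E. coli as a high-copy plasmid through a ColE1/pUC-type origin and selected with ampicillin via the β-lactamase gene and its own promoter. An f1 origin and remnants of lac regulatory and lacZα sequences are also annotated; these are backbone carry-overs with no evident role in the payload.

The plasmid is circular, so the simian cytomegalovirus IE94 enhancer/promoter annotated at the end of the sequence record lies directly upstream of the SP6 promoter, a short multiple cloning site, and the Lamp1 coding sequence. EGFP follows after a short gap, consistent with an in-frame linker, and an SV40 polyadenylation signal lies downstream. This layout gives two routes to expression. The CMV IE94 promoter can drive transcription directly from injected or transfected DNA in vertebrate cells. Alternatively, the SP6 promoter allows in vitro synthesis of sense RNA that includes the poly(A) signal region, the way pCS2 vectors are commonly used for microinjection into fish or frog embryos. The record does not say which route was used. T7 (fragment) and T3 promoters sit downstream in the opposite orientation.

LAMP1 is a lysosome-associated membrane glycoprotein, so the EGFP fusion serves as a fluorescent marker for lysosomes and related compartments. The associated publication concerns autophagy and the maturation of lamellar bodies in the lung and swim bladder, which suggests the construct was used to visualise such organelles in zebrafish.
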