Addgene plasmid #169003: pCS2-LAMP1-EGFP
Purpose: Express rat LAMP1-EGFP in zebrafish
Depositing lab: Noboru Mizushima. Depositing organization: The University of Tokyo. Publication: Autophagy Is Required for Maturation of Surfactant-Containing Lamellar Bodies in the Lung and Swim Bladder. Morishita H, Kanda Y, Kaizuka T, Chino H, Nakao K, Miki Y, Taketomi Y, Guan JL, Murakami M, Aiba A, Mizushima N. Cell Rep. 2020 Dec 8;33(10):108477. doi: 10.1016/j.celrep.2020.108477. PubMed 33296658.
Backbone
  Vector backbone: pCS2
  Backbone size w/o insert (bp): 4125
  Total vector size (bp): 6090
  Vector type: Unspecified
Growth in bacteria
  Bacterial resistance: Ampicillin, 100 μg/mL
  Growth temperature: 37°C
  Growth strain: DH5alpha
  Copy number: High Copy
Gene/Insert
  Gene/Insert name: rat LAMP1-EGFP
  Species: R. norvegicus (rat)
  Insert size (bp): 1965
  Tag / fusion protein: EGFP (C terminal on insert)
Terms and licenses: Academic/Nonprofit Terms; Industry Terms: Not Available to Industry
How to cite: pCS2-LAMP1-EGFP was a gift from Noboru Mizushima (Addgene plasmid # 169003 ; http://n2t.net/addgene:169003 ; RRID:Addgene_169003)
